Addgene plasmid #134537: YFP-NOP58-C1
Purpose: Expresses YFP-NOP58 fusion protein
Depositing lab: Susan Janicki. Publication: RNase P protein subunit Rpp29 represses histone H3.3 nucleosome deposition. Newhart A, Powers SL, Shastrula PK, Sierra I, Joo LM, Hayden JE, Cohen AR, Janicki SM. Mol Biol Cell. 2016 Apr 1;27(7):1154-69. doi: 10.1091/mbc.E15-02-0099. Epub 2016 Feb 3. PubMed 26842893.
Backbone
  Vector backbone: pEYFP-C1
  Backbone manufacturer: Clontech
  Backbone size w/o insert (bp): 4700
  Vector type: Mammalian Expression
  Selectable markers: Neomycin (select with G418)
Growth in bacteria
  Bacterial resistance: Kanamycin, 50 μg/mL
  Growth temperature: 37°C
  Growth strain: DH5alpha
  Copy number: High Copy
Gene/Insert
  Gene/Insert name: NOP58
  Species: H. sapiens (human)
  Entrez Gene: NOP58 (a.k.a. HSPC120, NOP5, NOP5/NOP58)
  Promoter: CMV
  Tag / fusion protein: YFP (N terminal on backbone)
  Cloning method: Restriction Enzyme; 5′ cloning site XhoI (not destroyed); 3′ cloning site BamHI (not destroyed)
  Sequencing primers: 5′ EGFP-C; 3′ SV40pA-R
Terms and licenses: Academic/Nonprofit Terms; Industry Terms: Not Available to Industry
How to cite: YFP-NOP58-C1 was a gift from Susan Janicki (Addgene plasmid # 134537 ; http://n2t.net/addgene:134537 ; RRID:Addgene_134537)
