[The description below was written by a language model from this plasmid's Addgene catalogue record and pLannotate feature annotations shown in this document.]
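Description:
YFP-NOP58-C1 is a mammalian expression plasmid built on the Clontech pEYFP-C1 backbone and designed to produce human NOP58 fused at its N terminus to yellow fluorescent protein. The sequenced record is about 6.3 kb. Transcription is driven by the human cytomegalovirus immediate-early enhancer and promoter, which span the numbering origin of the circular map. They are followed by the YFP coding region, a short remnant of the multiple cloning site that acts as a linker, and the NOP58 open reading frame, which was inserted between XhoI and BamHI sites that both remain intact. An SV40 polyadenylation signal terminates the transcript. The automated annotation labels the fluorescent protein as a fragment of monomeric (A206K) EYFP, whereas the catalogue entry simply calls it YFP, so the exact variant is best confirmed from the sequence.

The plasmid replicates at high copy in E. coli through a ColE1/pUC-type origin and also carries an f1 origin for single-stranded DNA production. A single Tn5 aminoglycoside phosphotransferase gene provides selection in both hosts. A bacterial promoter drives it for kanamycin resistance, and the SV40 enhancer/early promoter drives it for G418 resistance in mammalian cells, with an HSV TK polyadenylation signal downstream. The short hits to large T antigen, ble and the bGH poly(A) signal are small fragments, most likely backbone remnants or annotation artefacts rather than functional parts.

NOP58 is a core component of box C/D small nucleolar ribonucleoprotein particles. The fusion therefore allows fluorescence imaging of this protein after transient transfection or in stably selected lines. The associated publication concerns RNase P subunit Rpp29 and histone H3.3 deposition, but the record does not state how this construct was used in that work.
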