Features (pLannotate 1.2.2; 15 found; start..end, strand, type, name):
      1..204     +  promoter       CMV promoter: human cytomegalovirus (CMV) immediate early promoter
    249..966     +  CDS            mEYFP (fragment): enhanced YFP with monomerizing A206K mutation (Zacharias et al., 2002) mammalian codon-optimized
    966..986     +  misc_feature   MCS (fragment): multiple cloning site
    987..2573    +  CDS            NOP58: NOP58_HUMAN - Also known as NOL5, NOP5. Experimental evidence at protein level: Swiss-Prot protein existence level 1. Required for 60S ribosomal subunit biogenesis (By similarity). Core component of box C/D small nucleolar ribonucleoprotein (snoRNP) particles. Required for the biogenesis of box C/D snoRNAs such as U3, U8 and U14 snoRNAs. From Homo sapiens (Human).
   2599..2683    +  CDS            large T antigen (fragment): large T antigen from SV40 (simian virus 40)
   2706..2827    +  polyA_signal   SV40 poly(A) signal: SV40 polyadenylation signal
   2861..3289    -  rep_origin     f1 ori (sequence partly withheld): f1 bacteriophage origin of replication; arrow indicates direction of (+) strand synthesis
   3316..3420    +  promoter       AmpR promoter: bla
   3422..3779    +  promoter       SV40 promoter: SV40 enhancer and early promoter
   3814..4608    +  CDS            NeoR/KanR: aminoglycoside phosphotransferase from Tn5; aph(3')-II (or nptII); confers resistance to neomycin, kanamycin, and G418 (Geneticin®)
   4629..4781    +  CDS            ble (fragment): BLE_KLEPN - Experimental evidence at protein level: Swiss-Prot protein existence level 1. Binding protein with a strong affinity to the bleomycin family of antibiotics. Binds to CL990; an antimitotic-antibiotic compound. From Klebsiella pneumoniae.
   4840..4887    +  polyA_signal   HSV TK poly(A) signal: herpes simplex virus thymidine kinase polyadenylation signal (Cole and Stacy, 1985)
   4978..4994    -  polyA_signal   bGH poly(A) signal (fragment): bovine growth hormone polyadenylation signal
   5216..5804    +  rep_origin     ori: high-copy-number ColE1/pMB1/pBR322/pUC origin of replication
   5979..6282    +  enhancer       CMV enhancer: human cytomegalovirus immediate early enhancer
>Addgene plasmid #134537 | YFP-NOP58-C1 | addgene full sequence | sequence record 265027 | Addgene NGS Result
GTGATGCGGTTTTGGCAGTACATCAATGGGCGTGGATAGCGGTTTGACTCACGGGGATTTCCAAGTCTCC
ACCCCATTGACGTCAATGGGAGTTTGTTTTGGCACCAAAATCAACGGGACTTTCCAAAATGTCGTAACAA
CTCCGCCCCATTGACGCAAATGGGCGGTAGGCGTGTACGGTGGGAGGTCTATATAAGCAGAGCTGGTTTA
GTGAACCGTCAGATCCGCTAGCGCTACCGGTCGCCACCATGGTGAGCAAGGGCGAGGAGCTGTTCACCGG
GGTGGTGCCCATCCTGGTCGAGCTGGACGGCGACGTAAACGGCCACAAGTTCAGCGTGTCCGGCGAGGGC
GAGGGCGATGCCACCTACGGCAAGCTGACCCTGAAGTTCATCTGCACCACCGGCAAGCTGCCCGTGCCCT
GGCCCACCCTCGTGACCACCTTCGGCTACGGCCTGAAGTGCTTCGCCCGCTACCCCGACCACATGAAGCA
GCACGACTTCTTCAAGTCCGCCATGCCCGAAGGCTACGTCCAGGAGCGCACCATCTTCTTCAAGGACGAC
GGCAACTACAAGACCCGCGCCGAGGTGAAGTTCGAGGGCGACACCCTGGTGAACCGCATCGAGCTGAAGG
GCATCGACTTCAAGGAGGACGGCAACATCCTGGGGCACAAGCTGGAGTACAACTACAACAGCCACAACGT
CTATATCATGGCCGACAAGCAGAAGAACGGCATCAAGGTGAACTTCAAGATCCGCCACAACATCGAGGAC
GGCAGCGTGCAGCTCGCCGACCACTACCAGCAGAACACCCCCATCGGCGACGGCCCCGTGCTGCTGCCCG
ACAACCACTACCTGAGCTACCAGTCCAAGCTGAGCAAAGACCCCAACGAGAAGCGCGATCACATGGTCCT
GCTGGAGTTCGTGACCGCCGCCGGGATCACTCACGGCATGGACGAGCTGTACAAGTCCGGACTCAGATCT
CGAGCTATGTTGGTGCTGTTTGAAACGTCTGTGGGTTACGCCATCTTTAAGGTTCTAAATGAGAAGAAAC
TTCAAGAGGTTGATAGTTTATGGAAAGAATTTGAAACTCCAGAGAAAGCAAACAAAATAGTAAAGCTAAA
ACATTTTGAGAAATTTCAGGATACAGCAGAAGCATTAGCAGCATTCACAGCTCTGATGGAGGGCAAAATC
AATAAGCAGCTGAAAAAAGTTCTGAAGAAAATAGTAAAAGAAGCCCATGAACCGCTGGCAGTAGCTGATG
CTAAACTAGGAGGGGTCATAAAGGAAAAGCTGAATCTCAGTTGTATCCATAGTCCTGTTGTTAATGAACT
TATGAGAGGAATTCGTTCACAAATGGATGGATTAATCCCTGGGGTAGAACCACGTGAAATGGCAGCTATG
TGTCTTGGATTGGCTCACAGCCTGTCTCGATATAGATTGAAGTTTAGCGCTGATAAAGTAGACACAATGA
TTGTTCAGGCAATTTCCTTGTTAGATGACTTGGATAAAGAACTAAACAACTACATTATGCGATGTAGAGA
ATGGTATGGCTGGCATTTCCCTGAATTAGGAAAAATTATTTCAGATAATTTAACATACTGCAAGTGTTTA
CAGAAAGTTGGCGATAGGAAGAACTATGCCTCTGCCAAGCTTTCTGAGTTGCTGCCAGAAGAAGTTGAAG
CAGAAGTGAAAGCAGCTGCAGAGATATCAATGGGAACAGAGGTTTCAGAAGAAGATATTTGCAATATTCT
GCATCTTTGCACCCAGGTGATTGAAATCTCTGAATATCGAACCCAGCTCTATGAATATCTACAAAATCGA
ATGATGGCCATTGCACCCAATGTTACAGTCATGGTTGGGGAATTAGTTGGAGCACGGCTTATTGCTCATG
CAGGTTCTCTTTTAAATTTGGCCAAGCATGCAGCTTCTACCGTTCAGATTCTTGGAGCTGAAAAGGCACT
TTTCAGAGCCCTCAAATCTAGACGGGATACCCCTAAGTATGGTCTCATTTATCATGCTTCACTCGTGGGC
CAGACAAGTCCCAAACACAAAGGAAAGATTTCTCGAATGCTGGCAGCCAAAACCGTTTTGGCTATCCGTT
ATGATGCTTTTGGTGAGGATTCAAGTTCTGCAATGGGAGTTGAGAACAGAGCCAAATTAGAGGCCAGGTT
GAGAACTTTGGAAGACAGAGGGATAAGAAAAATAAGTGGAACAGGAAAAGCATTAGCAAAAACAGAAAAA
TATGAACACAAAAGTGAAGTGAAGACTTACGATCCTTCTGGTGACTCCACACTTCCAACCTGCTCTAAAA
AACGCAAAATAGAACAGGTAGATAAAGAGGATGAAATTACTGAAAAGAAAGCCAAAAAAGCCAAGATTAA
AGTTAAAGTTGAAGAAGAGGAAGAAGAAAAAGTGGCAGAAGAAGAAGAAACATCTGTGAAGAAGAAGAAG
AAAAGGGGTAAAAAGAAACACATTAAGGAAGAACCACTTTCTGAGGAAGAACCATGTACCAGCACAGCAA
TTGCTAGTCCAGAGAAAAAGAAGAAAAAGAAAAAAAAGAGAGAGAACGAGGATTAAGGATCCACCGGATC
TAGATAACTGATCATAATCAGCCATACCACATTTGTAGAGGTTTTACTTGCTTTAAAAAACCTCCCACAC
CTCCCCCTGAACCTGAAACATAAAATGAATGCAATTGTTGTTGTTAACTTGTTTATTGCAGCTTATAATG
GTTACAAATAAAGCAATAGCATCACAAATTTCACAAATAAAGCATTTTTTTCACTGCATTCTAGTTGTGG
TTTGTCCAAACTCATCAATGTATCTTAAGGCGTAAATTGTAAGCGTTAATATTTTGTTAAAATTCGCGTT
AAATTTTTGTTAAATCAGCTCATTTTTTAACCAATAGGCCGAAATCGGCAAAATCCCTTATAAATCAAAA
GAATAGACCGAGATAGGGT
[37 nt withheld, positions 2960-2996]
AAAGAACGTGGACTCCAACGTCAAAGG
[49 nt withheld, positions 3024-3072]
T
[91 nt withheld, positions 3074-3164]
G
[124 nt withheld, positions 3166-3289]
CAGGTGGCACTTTTCGGGGAAATGTGCGCGGAACCCCTATTTGTTTATTTTTCTAAATACATTCAAATAT
GTATCCGCTCATGAGACAATAACCCTGATAAATGCTTCAATAATATTGAAAAAGGAAGAGTCCTGAGGCG
GAAAGAACCAGCTGTGGAATGTGTGTCAGTTAGGGTGTGGAAAGTCCCCAGGCTCCCCAGCAGGCAGAAG
TATGCAAAGCATGCATCTCAATTAGTCAGCAACCAGGTGTGGAAAGTCCCCAGGCTCCCCAGCAGGCAGA
AGTATGCAAAGCATGCATCTCAATTAGTCAGCAACCATAGTCCCGCCCCTAACTCCGCCCATCCCGCCCC
TAACTCCGCCCAGTTCCGCCCATTCTCCGCCCCATGGCTGACTAATTTTTTTTATTTATGCAGAGGCCGA
GGCCGCCTCGGCCTCTGAGCTATTCCAGAAGTAGTGAGGAGGCTTTTTTGGAGGCCTAGGCTTTTGCAAA
GATCGATCAAGAGACAGGATGAGGATCGTTTCGCATGATTGAACAAGATGGATTGCACGCAGGTTCTCCG
GCCGCTTGGGTGGAGAGGCTATTCGGCTATGACTGGGCACAACAGACAATCGGCTGCTCTGATGCCGCCG
TGTTCCGGCTGTCAGCGCAGGGGCGCCCGGTTCTTTTTGTCAAGACCGACCTGTCCGGTGCCCTGAATGA
ACTGCAAGACGAGGCAGCGCGGCTATCGTGGCTGGCCACGACGGGCGTTCCTTGCGCAGCTGTGCTCGAC
GTTGTCACTGAAGCGGGAAGGGACTGGCTGCTATTGGGCGAAGTGCCGGGGCAGGATCTCCTGTCATCTC
ACCTTGCTCCTGCCGAGAAAGTATCCATCATGGCTGATGCAATGCGGCGGCTGCATACGCTTGATCCGGC
TACCTGCCCATTCGACCACCAAGCGAAACATCGCATCGAGCGAGCACGTACTCGGATGGAAGCCGGTCTT
GTCGATCAGGATGATCTGGACGAAGAGCATCAGGGGCTCGCGCCAGCCGAACTGTTCGCCAGGCTCAAGG
CGAGCATGCCCGACGGCGAGGATCTCGTCGTGACCCATGGCGATGCCTGCTTGCCGAATATCATGGTGGA
AAATGGCCGCTTTTCTGGATTCATCGACTGTGGCCGGCTGGGTGTGGCGGACCGCTATCAGGACATAGCG
TTGGCTACCCGTGATATTGCTGAAGAGCTTGGCGGCGAATGGGCTGACCGCTTCCTCGTGCTTTACGGTA
TCGCCGCTCCCGATTCGCAGCGCATCGCCTTCTATCGCCTTCTTGACGAGTTCTTCTGAGCGGGACTCTG
GGGTTCGAAATGACCGACCAAGCGACGCCCAACCTGCCATCACGAGATTTCGATTCCACCGCCGCCTTCT
ATGAAAGGTTGGGCTTCGGAATCGTTTTCCGGGACGCCGGCTGGATGATCCTCCAGCGCGGGGATCTCAT
GCTGGAGTTCTTCGCCCACCCTAGGGGGAGGCTAACTGAAACACGGAAGGAGACAATACCGGAAGGAACC
CGCGCTATGACGGCAATAAAAAGACAGAATAAAACGCACGGTGTTGGGTCGTTTGTTCATAAACGCGGGG
TTCGGTCCCAGGGCTGGCACTCTGTCGATACCCCACCGAGACCCCATTGGGGCCAATACGCCCGCGTTTC
TTCCTTTTCCCCACCCCACCCCCCAAGTTCGGGTGAAGGCCCAGGGCTCGCAGCCAACGTCGGGGCGGCA
GGCCCTGCCATAGCCTCAGGTTACTCATATATACTTTAGATTGATTTAAAACTTCATTTTTAATTTAAAA
GGATCTAGGTGAAGATCCTTTTTGATAATCTCATGACCAAAATCCCTTAACGTGAGTTTTCGTTCCACTG
AGCGTCAGACCCCGTAGAAAAGATCAAAGGATCTTCTTGAGATCCTTTTTTTCTGCGCGTAATCTGCTGC
TTGCAAACAAAAAAACCACCGCTACCAGCGGTGGTTTGTTTGCCGGATCAAGAGCTACCAACTCTTTTTC
CGAAGGTAACTGGCTTCAGCAGAGCGCAGATACCAAATACTGTTCTTCTAGTGTAGCCGTAGTTAGGCCA
CCACTTCAAGAACTCTGTAGCACCGCCTACATACCTCGCTCTGCTAATCCTGTTACCAGTGGCTGCTGCC
AGTGGCGATAAGTCGTGTCTTACCGGGTTGGACTCAAGACGATAGTTACCGGATAAGGCGCAGCGGTCGG
GCTGAACGGGGGGTTCGTGCACACAGCCCAGCTTGGAGCGAACGACCTACACCGAACTGAGATACCTACA
GCGTGAGCTATGAGAAAGCGCCACGCTTCCCGAAGGGAGAAAGGCGGACAGGTATCCGGTAAGCGGCAGG
GTCGGAACAGGAGAGCGCACGAGGGAGCTTCCAGGGGGAAACGCCTGGTATCTTTATAGTCCTGTCGGGT
TTCGCCACCTCTGACTTGAGCGTCGATTTTTGTGATGCTCGTCAGGGGGGCGGAGCCTATGGAAAAACGC
CAGCAACGCGGCCTTTTTACGGTTCCTGGCCTTTTGCTGGCCTTTTGCTCACATGTTCTTTCCTGCGTTA
TCCCCTGATTCTGTGGATAACCGTATTACCGCCATGCATTAGTTATTAATAGTAATCAATTACGGGGTCA
TTAGTTCATAGCCCATATATGGAGTTCCGCGTTACATAACTTACGGTAAATGGCCCGCCTGGCTGACCGC
CCAACGACCCCCGCCCATTGACGTCAATAATGACGTATGTTCCCATAGTAACGCCAATAGGGACTTTCCA
TTGACGTCAATGGGTGGAGTATTTACGGTAAACTGCCCACTTGGCAGTACATCAAGTGTATCATATGCCA
AGTACGCCCCCTATTGACGTCAATGACGGTAAATGGCCCGCCTGGCATTATGCCCAGTACATGACCTTAT
GGGACTTTCCTACTTGGCAGTACATCTACGTATTAGTCATCGCTATTACCATG
